Addgene plasmid #155040: pMC060-HisMS2_PLP_Env_pac
Purpose: Generation of MS2 Virus Like Particles packaged with the sequence for the SARS-CoV-2 Envelope Gene
Depositing lab: Paul Freemont. Depositing organization: Imperial College London. Publication: A role for Biofoundries in rapid development and validation of automated SARS-CoV-2 clinical diagnostics. Crone MA, Priestman M, Ciechonska M, Jensen K, Sharp DJ, Anand A, Randell P, Storch M, Freemont PS. Nat Commun. 2020 Sep 8;11(1):4464. doi: 10.1038/s41467-020-18130-3. PubMed 32900994.
Backbone
  Vector backbone: pMX
  Backbone manufacturer: Life Technologies
  Backbone size w/o insert (bp): 2200
  Total vector size (bp): 4839
  Vector type: Bacterial Expression
Growth in bacteria
  Bacterial resistance: Kanamycin, 50 μg/mL
  Growth temperature: 30°C
  Growth strain: DH5alpha
  Copy number: High Copy
Gene/Insert 1
  Gene/Insert name: Maturation Protein (alt name: A-Protein)
  Species: MS2 Phage
  Insert size (bp): 1182
  Mutation: Remove TypeIIs Restriction Sites
  GenBank ID: ABQ02459
  Promoter: T7
  Cloning method: Restriction Enzyme; 5′ cloning site BsaI (destroyed during cloning); 3′ cloning site BsaI (destroyed during cloning)
  Sequencing primers: 5′ gatgtgctgcaaggcgattaagttg; 3′ ctatggaaaaacgccagcaacg
Gene/Insert 2
  Gene/Insert name: Coat Protein Dimer
  Species: Synthetic
  Insert size (bp): 801
  Mutation: Remove TypeIIs Restriction Sites
  Promoter: T7
  Cloning method: Restriction Enzyme; 5′ cloning site BsaI (destroyed during cloning); 3′ cloning site BsaI (destroyed during cloning)
  Sequencing primers: 5′ gatgtgctgcaaggcgattaagttg; 3′ ctatggaaaaacgccagcaacg
Gene/Insert 3
  Gene/Insert name: Envelope Gene
  Species: SARS-CoV-2
  Insert size (bp): 228
  GenBank ID: NC_045512
  Promoter: T7
  Cloning method: Restriction Enzyme; 5′ cloning site Esp3I (BsmBI) (destroyed during cloning); 3′ cloning site Esp3I (BsmBI) (destroyed during cloning)
  Sequencing primers: 5′ gacggtctcgcatcgaacagaaagtaatcgtattg; 3′ ctatggaaaaacgccagcaacg
How to cite: pMC060-HisMS2_PLP_Env_pac was a gift from Paul Freemont (Addgene plasmid # 155040 ; http://n2t.net/addgene:155040 ; RRID:Addgene_155040)
