[The description below was written by a language model from this plasmid's Addgene catalogue record and pLannotate feature annotations shown in this document.]
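Description:
pMC060-HisMS2_PLP_Env_pac is a bacterial expression plasmid of about 4.8 kb, built on the pMX backbone, for producing MS2 bacteriophage virus-like particles that package RNA carrying the SARS-CoV-2 envelope (E) gene sequence. It replicates in E. coli from a high-copy ColE1/pUC-type origin and is selected with kanamycin through an aminoglycoside phosphotransferase (NeoR/KanR) gene. Short fragments annotated as M13 ori, lacZα, lacI and RSF ori appear to be backbone or assembly remnants rather than functional elements. The depositor and sequencing-verified records differ by only three nucleotides, within the origin region, and have otherwise identical annotations.

The payload consists of two T7-driven transcription units, assembled by Type IIS cloning (BsaI and Esp3I sites destroyed, with internal Type IIS sites removed from the phage genes). The first unit has a T7 promoter with a lac operator, allowing IPTG-inducible expression in hosts that supply T7 RNA polymerase and lac repressor, followed by a T7 gene 10 ribosome binding site. It encodes the MS2 maturation (A) protein and then a synthetic coat protein dimer: two coat protein copies, with a His tag inserted near the start of the second copy for affinity purification of assembled particles. A T7 terminator closes this unit. The second unit uses its own T7 promoter to transcribe the 228 bp E gene sequence, immediately followed by the MS2 stem loop (the "pac" site) and a second T7 terminator. No ribosome binding site is annotated in this unit, so the E sequence appears to serve as RNA cargo rather than as a protein product. Coat protein binding to the stem loop directs this transcript into the forming capsids.

The associated publication concerns automated SARS-CoV-2 clinical diagnostics, which suggests the particles serve as encapsidated RNA control or standard material for such assays.
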