Features (pLannotate 1.2.2; 21 found; start..end, strand, type, name):
    166..270     -  promoter       AmpR promoter: bla
    296..427     -  rep_origin     M13 ori (fragment): M13 bacteriophage origin of replication; arrow indicates direction of (+) strand synthesis
    448..604     -  CDS            lacZα (fragment): LacZα fragment of β-galactosidase; lacZ fragment
    607..625     +  promoter       T7 promoter: promoter for bacteriophage T7 RNA polymerase
    626..650     +  protein_bind   lac operator: The lac repressor binds to the lac operator to inhibit transcription in E. coli. This inhibition can be relieved by adding lactose or isopropyl-β-D-thiogalactopyranoside (IPTG). lac repressor encoded by lacI
    659..688     +  promoter       lac promoter: promoter for the E. coli lac operon
    708..730     +  RBS            RBS: efficient ribosome binding site from bacteriophage T7 gene 10 (Olins and Rangwala, 1989)
    790..1965    +  CDS            A: MATA_BPMS2 - Experimental evidence at protein level: Swiss-Prot protein existence level 1. The maturation protein is required for the typical attachment of the phage to the side of the bacterial pili (PubMed:23810697). Binds to sequences located toward each end of the genome, hence circularizing it (PubMed:26608810). The RNA genome-maturation protein A complex is released from the capsid upon host receptor binding (PubMed:23810697). Maturation protein A enters the cell along with the viral RNA (PubMed:4551992). From Escherichia phage MS2 (Bacteriophage MS2).
   1992..2381    +  CDS            CAPSD_BPMS2: Experimental evidence at protein level: Swiss-Prot protein existence level 1. Acts as a translational repressor of viral replicase synthesis late in infection. This latter function is the result of capsid protein interaction with an RNA hairpin which contains the replicase ribosome-binding site. From Escherichia phage MS2 (Bacteriophage MS2).
   2383..2419    +  CDS            MS2 (fragment): bacteriophage MS2 coat protein binds to a specific stem-loop structure in the viral RNA (Peabody, 1993)
   2424..2441    +  CDS            7xHis (fragment): 6xHis affinity tag
   2448..2792    +  CDS            MS2 (fragment): bacteriophage MS2 coat protein binds to a specific stem-loop structure in the viral RNA (Peabody, 1993)
   2820..2867    +  terminator     T7 terminator: transcription terminator for bacteriophage T7 RNA polymerase
   2913..2931    +  promoter       T7 promoter: promoter for bacteriophage T7 RNA polymerase
   2932..3156    +  CDS            E: VEMP_SARS2 - Experimental evidence at protein level: Swiss-Prot protein existence level 1. Plays a central role in virus morphogenesis and assembly. Acts as a viroporin and self-assembles in host membranes forming pentameric protein-lipid pores that allow ion transport. Also plays a role in the induction of apoptosis (By similarity). Regulates the localization of S protein at cis-Golgi, the place of virus budding (PubMed:33229438). May act by slowing down the cell secretory pathway (PubMed:33229438). May interfere with tight-junction stability by interacting with host MPP5. This would result i
   3160..3178    +  misc_RNA       MS2 stem loop: stem loop that binds the bacteriophage MS2 coat protein
   3193..3240    +  terminator     T7 terminator: transcription terminator for bacteriophage T7 RNA polymerase
   3246..3293    -  CDS            lacI (fragment): lac repressor; lacI; The lac repressor binds to the lac operator to inhibit transcription in E. coli. This inhibition can be relieved by adding lactose or isopropyl-β-D-thiogalactopyranoside (IPTG).
   3330..3370    -  rep_origin     RSF ori (fragment): Plasmids containing the RSF 1030 origin of replication can be propagated in E. coli cells that contain additional plasmids with compatible origins.
   3448..4036    -  rep_origin     ori: high-copy-number ColE1/pMB1/pBR322/pUC origin of replication
   4210..165     -  CDS            NeoR/KanR (across the origin): aminoglycoside phosphotransferase confers resistance to neomycin, kanamycin, and G418 (Geneticin®)
>Addgene plasmid #155040 | pMC060-HisMS2_PLP_Env_pac | depositor full sequence | sequence record 299986 | pMC060-HisMS2_PLP_Env_pac sequence 4839 bps
ACCGCTCAGATCGGTTTTCACAAACAGCACCGGACGACCCTGCGCGCTCAGACGAAACACCGCCGCATCA
GAGCAGCCAATGGTCTGCTGCGCCCAATCATAGCCAAACAGACGTTCCACCCACGCTGCCGGGCTACCCG
CATGCAGGCCATCCTGTTCAATCATACTCTTCCTTTTTCAATATTATTGAAGCATTTATCAGGGTTATTG
TCTCATGAGCGGATACATATTTGAATGTATTTAGAAAAATAAACAAATAGGGGTTCCGCGCACATTTCCC
CGAAAAGTGCCACCTAAATTGTAAGCGTTAATATTTTGTTAAAATTCGCGTTAAATTTTTGTTAAATCAG
CTCATTTTTTAACCAATAGGCCGAAATCGGCAAAATCCCTTATAAATCAAAAGAATAGACCGAGATAGGG
TTGAGTGGCCGCTACAGGGCGCTCCCATTCGCCATTCAGGCTGCGCAACTGTTGGGAAGGGCGTTTCGGT
GCGGGCCTCTTCGCTATTACGCCAGCTGGCGAAAGGGGGATGTGCTGCAAGGCGATTAAGTTGGGTAACG
CCAGGGTTTTCCCAGTCACGACGTTGTAAAACGACGGCCAGTGAGGTAATACGACTCACTATAGGGGAAT
TGTGAGCGGATAACAATTCCCCTCTAGATTTACACTTTATGCTTCCGGCTCGTATGTTTCTAGAGAATTC
AAATAATTTTGTTTAACTTTAAGAAGGAGATTTAAATTGGCTATCGCTGTAGGTAGCCGGAATTCCATTC
CTAGGAGGTTTGACCTGTGCGAGCTTTTAGTACCCTTGATAGGGAGAACGAAACCTTCGTCCCCTCCGTT
CGCGTTTACGCGGACGGTGAGACTGAAGATAACTCATTCTCTTTAAAATATCGTTCGAACTGGACTCCCG
GTCGTTTTAACTCGACTGGGGCCAAAACGAAACAGTGGCACTACCCCTCTCCGTATTCACGGGGGGCGTT
AAGTGTCACATCGATAGATCAAGGTGCCTACAAGCGAAGTGGGTCATCGTGGGGTCGCCCGTACGAGGAG
AAAGCCGGTTTCGGCTTCTCCCTCGACGCACGCTCCTGCTACAGCCTCTTCCCTGTAAGCCAAAACTTGA
CTTACATCGAAGTGCCGCAGAACGTTGCGAACCGGGCGTCGACCGAAGTCCTGCAAAAGGTCACCCAGGG
TAATTTTAACCTTGGTGTTGCTTTAGCAGAGGCCAGGTCGACAGCCTCACAACTCGCGACGCAAACCATT
GCGCTCGTGAAGGCGTACACTGCCGCTCGTCGCGGTAATTGGCGCCAGGCGCTCCGCTACCTTGCCCTAA
ACGAAGATCGAAAGTTTCGATCAAAACACGTGGCCGGCAGATGGTTGGAGTTGCAGTTCGGTTGGTTACC
ACTAATGAGTGATATCCAGGGTGCATATGAGATGCTTACGAAGGTTCACCTTCAAGAGTTTCTTCCTATG
AGAGCCGTACGTCAGGTCGGTACTAACATCAAGTTAGATGGCCGTCTGTCGTATCCAGCTGCAAACTTCC
AGACAACGTGCAACATATCGCGACGTATCGTGATATGGTTTTACATAAACGATGCACGTTTGGCATGGTT
GTCGTCCCTAGGTATCTTGAACCCACTAGGTATAGTGTGGGAAAAGGTGCCTTTCTCATTCGTTGTCGAC
TGGCTCCTACCTGTAGGTAACATGCTCGAGGGCCTTACGGCCCCCGTGGGATGCTCCTACATGTCAGGAA
CAGTTACTGACGTAATAACGGGTGAGTCCATCATAAGCGTTGACGCTCCCTACGGGTGGACTGTGGAGAG
ACAGGGCACTGCTAAGGCCCAAATCTCAGCCATGCATCGAGGGGTACAATCCGTATGGCCAACAACTGGC
GCGTACGTAAAGTCTCCTTTCTCGATGGTCCATACCTTAGATGCGTTAGCATTAATCAGGCAACGGCTCT
CTAGATAGAGCCCTCAACCGGAGTTTGAAGCATGGCTTCTAACTTTACTCAGTTCGTTCTCGTCGACAAT
GGCGGAACTGGCGACGTGACTGTCGCCCCAAGCAACTTCGCTAACGGGGTCGCTGAATGGATCAGCTCTA
ACTCGCGTTCACAGGCTTACAAAGTAACCTGTAGCGTTCGTCAGAGCTCTGCGCAGAATCGCAAATACAC
CATCAAAGTCGAGGTGCCTAAAGTGGCAACCCAGACTGTTGGTGGTGTAGAGCTTCCTGTAGCCGCATGG
CGTTCGTACTTAAATATGGAACTAACCATTCCAATTTTCGCTACGAATTCCGACTGCGAGCTTATTGTTA
AGGCAATGCAAGGTCTTCTAAAAGATGGAAACCCGATTCCCTCAGCAATCGCAGCAAACTCCGGCATCTA
CGCTAACTTTACTCAGTTCGTTCTCGTCGACAATGGCGGTACCCATCACCATCACCATCACGGTACCGGC
GACGTGACTGTCGCCCCAAGCAACTTCGCTAACGGGGTCGCTGAATGGATCAGCTCTAACTCGCGTTCAC
AGGCTTACAAAGTAACCTGTAGCGTTCGTCAGAGCTCTGCGCAGAATCGCAAATACACCATCAAAGTCGA
GGTGCCTAAAGTGGCAACCCAGACTGTTGGTGGTGTAGAGCTTCCTGTAGCCGCATGGCGTTCGTACTTA
AATATGGAACTAACCATTCCAATTTTCGCTACGAATTCCGACTGCGAGCTTATTGTTAAGGCAATGCAAG
GTCTTCTAAAAGATGGAAACCCGATTCCCTCAGCAATCGCAGCAAACTCCGGCATCTACTAATAGACGCC
GGCCACCGCTGAGCAATAACTAGCATAACCCCTTGGGGCCTCTAAACGGGTCTTGAGGGGTTTTTTGTCG
AACAGAAAGTAATCGTATTGTACACGGCCGCATAATCGAAATTAATACGACTCACTATAGGATGTACTCA
TTCGTTTCGGAAGAGACAGGTACGTTAATAGTTAATAGCGTACTTCTTTTTCTTGCTTTCGTGGTATTCT
TGCTAGTTACACTAGCCATCCTTACTGCGCTTCGATTGTGTGCGTACTGCTGCAATATTGTTAACGTGAG
TCTTGTAAAACCTTCTTTTTACGTTTACTCTCGTGTTAAAAATCTGAATTCTTCTAGAGTTCCTGATCTT
CTGGTCTAAACATGAGGATCACCCATGTCCGCTGAGCAATAACTAGCATAACCCCTTGGGGCCTCTAAAC
GGGTCTTGAGGGGTTTTTTGTAATTTCACTGCCCGCTTTCCAGTCGGGAAACCTGTCGTGCCAGCTGCAT
TAACATGGTCATAGCTGTTTCCTTGCGTATTGGGCGCTCTCCGCTTCCTCGCTCACTGACTCGCTGCGCT
CGGTCGTTCGGGTAAAGCCTGGGGTGCCTAATGAGCAAAAGGCCAGCAAAAGGCCAGGAACCGTAAAAAG
GCCGCGTTGCTGGCGTTTTTCCATAGGCTCCGCCCCCCTGACGAGCATCACAAAAATCGACGCTCAAGTC
AGAGGTGGCGAAACCCGACAGGACTATAAAGATACCAGGCGTTTCCCCCTGGAAGCTCCCTCGTGCGCTC
TCCTGTTCCGACCCTGCCGCTTACCGGATACCTGTCCGCCTTTCTCCCTTCGGGAAGCGTGGCGCTTTCT
CATAGCTCACGCTGTAGGTATCTCAGTTCGGTGTAGGTCGTTCGCTCCAAGCTGGGCTGTGTGCACGAAC
CCCCCGTTCAGCCCGACCGCTGCGCCTTATCCGGTAACTATCGTCTTGAGTCCAACCCGGTAAGACACGA
CTTATCGCCACTGGCAGCAGCCACTGGTAACAGGATTAGCAGAGCGAGGTATGTAGGCGGTGCTACAGAG
TTCTTGAAGTGGTGGCCTAACTACGGCTACACTAGAAGAACAGTATTTGGTATCTGCGCTCTGCTGAAGC
CAGTTACCTTCGGAAAAAGAGTTGGTAGCTCTTGATCCGGCAAACAAACCACCGCTGGTAGCGGTGGTTT
TTTTGTTTGCAAGCAGCAGATTACGCGCAGAAAAAAAGGATCTCAAGAAGATCCTTTGATCTTTTCTACG
GGGTCTGACGCTCAGTGGAACGAAAACTCACGTTAAGGGATTTTGGTCATGAGATTATCAAAAAGGATCT
TCACCTAGATCCTTTTAAATTAAAAATGAAGTTTTAAATCAATCTAAAGTATATATGAGTAAACTTGGTC
TGACAGTTATTAGAAAAATTCATCCAGCAGACGATAAAACGCAATACGCTGGCTATCCGGTGCCGCAATG
CCATACAGCACCAGAAAACGATCCGCCCATTCGCCGCCCAGTTCTTCCGCAATATCACGGGTGGCCAGCG
CAATATCCTGATAACGATCCGCCACGCCCAGACGGCCGCAATCAATAAAGCCGCTAAAACGGCCATTTTC
CACCATAATGTTCGGCAGGCACGCATCACCATGGGTCACCACCAGATCTTCGCCATCCGGCATGCTCGCT
TTCAGACGCGCAAACAGCTCTGCCGGTGCCAGGCCCTGATGTTCTTCATCCAGATCATCCTGATCCACCA
GGCCCGCTTCCATACGGGTACGCGCACGTTCAATACGATGTTTCGCCTGATGATCAAACGGACAGGTCGC
CGGGTCCAGGGTATGCAGACGACGCATGGCATCCGCCATAATGCTCACTTTTTCTGCCGGCGCCAGATGG
CTAGACAGCAGATCCTGACCCGGCACTTCGCCCAGCAGCAGCCAATCACGGCCCGCTTCGGTCACCACAT
CCAGCACCGCCGCACACGGAACACCGGTGGTGGCCAGCCAGCTCAGACGCGCCGCTTCATCCTGCAGCTC
GTTCAGCGC
