Features (pLannotate 1.2.2; 21 found; start..end, strand, type, name):
    166..270     -  promoter       AmpR promoter: bla
    296..427     -  rep_origin     M13 ori (fragment): M13 bacteriophage origin of replication; arrow indicates direction of (+) strand synthesis
    448..604     -  CDS            lacZα (fragment): LacZα fragment of β-galactosidase; lacZ fragment
    607..625     +  promoter       T7 promoter: promoter for bacteriophage T7 RNA polymerase
    626..650     +  protein_bind   lac operator: The lac repressor binds to the lac operator to inhibit transcription in E. coli. This inhibition can be relieved by adding lactose or isopropyl-β-D-thiogalactopyranoside (IPTG). lac repressor encoded by lacI
    659..688     +  promoter       lac promoter: promoter for the E. coli lac operon
    708..730     +  RBS            RBS: efficient ribosome binding site from bacteriophage T7 gene 10 (Olins and Rangwala, 1989)
    790..1965    +  CDS            A: MATA_BPMS2 - Experimental evidence at protein level: Swiss-Prot protein existence level 1. The maturation protein is required for the typical attachment of the phage to the side of the bacterial pili (PubMed:23810697). Binds to sequences located toward each end of the genome, hence circularizing it (PubMed:26608810). The RNA genome-maturation protein A complex is released from the capsid upon host receptor binding (PubMed:23810697). Maturation protein A enters the cell along with the viral RNA (PubMed:4551992). From Escherichia phage MS2 (Bacteriophage MS2).
   1992..2381    +  CDS            CAPSD_BPMS2: Experimental evidence at protein level: Swiss-Prot protein existence level 1. Acts as a translational repressor of viral replicase synthesis late in infection. This latter function is the result of capsid protein interaction with an RNA hairpin which contains the replicase ribosome-binding site. From Escherichia phage MS2 (Bacteriophage MS2).
   2383..2419    +  CDS            MS2 (fragment): bacteriophage MS2 coat protein binds to a specific stem-loop structure in the viral RNA (Peabody, 1993)
   2424..2441    +  CDS            7xHis (fragment): 6xHis affinity tag
   2448..2792    +  CDS            MS2 (fragment): bacteriophage MS2 coat protein binds to a specific stem-loop structure in the viral RNA (Peabody, 1993)
   2820..2867    +  terminator     T7 terminator: transcription terminator for bacteriophage T7 RNA polymerase
   2913..2931    +  promoter       T7 promoter: promoter for bacteriophage T7 RNA polymerase
   2932..3156    +  CDS            E: VEMP_SARS2 - Experimental evidence at protein level: Swiss-Prot protein existence level 1. Plays a central role in virus morphogenesis and assembly. Acts as a viroporin and self-assembles in host membranes forming pentameric protein-lipid pores that allow ion transport. Also plays a role in the induction of apoptosis (By similarity). Regulates the localization of S protein at cis-Golgi, the place of virus budding (PubMed:33229438). May act by slowing down the cell secretory pathway (PubMed:33229438). May interfere with tight-junction stability by interacting with host MPP5. This would result i
   3160..3178    +  misc_RNA       MS2 stem loop: stem loop that binds the bacteriophage MS2 coat protein
   3193..3240    +  terminator     T7 terminator: transcription terminator for bacteriophage T7 RNA polymerase
   3246..3293    -  CDS            lacI (fragment): lac repressor; lacI; The lac repressor binds to the lac operator to inhibit transcription in E. coli. This inhibition can be relieved by adding lactose or isopropyl-β-D-thiogalactopyranoside (IPTG).
   3330..3370    -  rep_origin     RSF ori (fragment): Plasmids containing the RSF 1030 origin of replication can be propagated in E. coli cells that contain additional plasmids with compatible origins.
   3448..4033    -  rep_origin     ori: high-copy-number ColE1/pMB1/pBR322/pUC origin of replication
   4207..165     -  CDS            NeoR/KanR (across the origin): aminoglycoside phosphotransferase confers resistance to neomycin, kanamycin, and G418 (Geneticin®)
>Addgene plasmid #155040 | pMC060-HisMS2_PLP_Env_pac | addgene full sequence | sequence record 308138 | Addgene NGS Result
ACCGCTCAGATCGGTTTTCACAAACAGCACCGGACGACCCTGCGCGCTCAGACGAAACACCGCCGCATCA
GAGCAGCCAATGGTCTGCTGCGCCCAATCATAGCCAAACAGACGTTCCACCCACGCTGCCGGGCTACCCG
CATGCAGGCCATCCTGTTCAATCATACTCTTCCTTTTTCAATATTATTGAAGCATTTATCAGGGTTATTG
TCTCATGAGCGGATACATATTTGAATGTATTTAGAAAAATAAACAAATAGGGGTTCCGCGCACATTTCCC
CGAAAAGTGCCACCTAAATTGTAAGCGTTAATATTTTGTTAAAATTCGCGTTAAATTTTTGTTAAATCAG
CTCATTTTTTAACCAATAGGCCGAAATCGGCAAAATCCCTTATAAATCAAAAGAATAGACCGAGATAGGG
TTGAGTGGCCGCTACAGGGCGCTCCCATTCGCCATTCAGGCTGCGCAACTGTTGGGAAGGGCGTTTCGGT
GCGGGCCTCTTCGCTATTACGCCAGCTGGCGAAAGGGGGATGTGCTGCAAGGCGATTAAGTTGGGTAACG
CCAGGGTTTTCCCAGTCACGACGTTGTAAAACGACGGCCAGTGAGGTAATACGACTCACTATAGGGGAAT
TGTGAGCGGATAACAATTCCCCTCTAGATTTACACTTTATGCTTCCGGCTCGTATGTTTCTAGAGAATTC
AAATAATTTTGTTTAACTTTAAGAAGGAGATTTAAATTGGCTATCGCTGTAGGTAGCCGGAATTCCATTC
CTAGGAGGTTTGACCTGTGCGAGCTTTTAGTACCCTTGATAGGGAGAACGAAACCTTCGTCCCCTCCGTT
CGCGTTTACGCGGACGGTGAGACTGAAGATAACTCATTCTCTTTAAAATATCGTTCGAACTGGACTCCCG
GTCGTTTTAACTCGACTGGGGCCAAAACGAAACAGTGGCACTACCCCTCTCCGTATTCACGGGGGGCGTT
AAGTGTCACATCGATAGATCAAGGTGCCTACAAGCGAAGTGGGTCATCGTGGGGTCGCCCGTACGAGGAG
AAAGCCGGTTTCGGCTTCTCCCTCGACGCACGCTCCTGCTACAGCCTCTTCCCTGTAAGCCAAAACTTGA
CTTACATCGAAGTGCCGCAGAACGTTGCGAACCGGGCGTCGACCGAAGTCCTGCAAAAGGTCACCCAGGG
TAATTTTAACCTTGGTGTTGCTTTAGCAGAGGCCAGGTCGACAGCCTCACAACTCGCGACGCAAACCATT
GCGCTCGTGAAGGCGTACACTGCCGCTCGTCGCGGTAATTGGCGCCAGGCGCTCCGCTACCTTGCCCTAA
ACGAAGATCGAAAGTTTCGATCAAAACACGTGGCCGGCAGATGGTTGGAGTTGCAGTTCGGTTGGTTACC
ACTAATGAGTGATATCCAGGGTGCATATGAGATGCTTACGAAGGTTCACCTTCAAGAGTTTCTTCCTATG
AGAGCCGTACGTCAGGTCGGTACTAACATCAAGTTAGATGGCCGTCTGTCGTATCCAGCTGCAAACTTCC
AGACAACGTGCAACATATCGCGACGTATCGTGATATGGTTTTACATAAACGATGCACGTTTGGCATGGTT
GTCGTCCCTAGGTATCTTGAACCCACTAGGTATAGTGTGGGAAAAGGTGCCTTTCTCATTCGTTGTCGAC
TGGCTCCTACCTGTAGGTAACATGCTCGAGGGCCTTACGGCCCCCGTGGGATGCTCCTACATGTCAGGAA
CAGTTACTGACGTAATAACGGGTGAGTCCATCATAAGCGTTGACGCTCCCTACGGGTGGACTGTGGAGAG
ACAGGGCACTGCTAAGGCCCAAATCTCAGCCATGCATCGAGGGGTACAATCCGTATGGCCAACAACTGGC
GCGTACGTAAAGTCTCCTTTCTCGATGGTCCATACCTTAGATGCGTTAGCATTAATCAGGCAACGGCTCT
CTAGATAGAGCCCTCAACCGGAGTTTGAAGCATGGCTTCTAACTTTACTCAGTTCGTTCTCGTCGACAAT
GGCGGAACTGGCGACGTGACTGTCGCCCCAAGCAACTTCGCTAACGGGGTCGCTGAATGGATCAGCTCTA
ACTCGCGTTCACAGGCTTACAAAGTAACCTGTAGCGTTCGTCAGAGCTCTGCGCAGAATCGCAAATACAC
CATCAAAGTCGAGGTGCCTAAAGTGGCAACCCAGACTGTTGGTGGTGTAGAGCTTCCTGTAGCCGCATGG
CGTTCGTACTTAAATATGGAACTAACCATTCCAATTTTCGCTACGAATTCCGACTGCGAGCTTATTGTTA
AGGCAATGCAAGGTCTTCTAAAAGATGGAAACCCGATTCCCTCAGCAATCGCAGCAAACTCCGGCATCTA
CGCTAACTTTACTCAGTTCGTTCTCGTCGACAATGGCGGTACCCATCACCATCACCATCACGGTACCGGC
GACGTGACTGTCGCCCCAAGCAACTTCGCTAACGGGGTCGCTGAATGGATCAGCTCTAACTCGCGTTCAC
AGGCTTACAAAGTAACCTGTAGCGTTCGTCAGAGCTCTGCGCAGAATCGCAAATACACCATCAAAGTCGA
GGTGCCTAAAGTGGCAACCCAGACTGTTGGTGGTGTAGAGCTTCCTGTAGCCGCATGGCGTTCGTACTTA
AATATGGAACTAACCATTCCAATTTTCGCTACGAATTCCGACTGCGAGCTTATTGTTAAGGCAATGCAAG
GTCTTCTAAAAGATGGAAACCCGATTCCCTCAGCAATCGCAGCAAACTCCGGCATCTACTAATAGACGCC
GGCCACCGCTGAGCAATAACTAGCATAACCCCTTGGGGCCTCTAAACGGGTCTTGAGGGGTTTTTTGTCG
AACAGAAAGTAATCGTATTGTACACGGCCGCATAATCGAAATTAATACGACTCACTATAGGATGTACTCA
TTCGTTTCGGAAGAGACAGGTACGTTAATAGTTAATAGCGTACTTCTTTTTCTTGCTTTCGTGGTATTCT
TGCTAGTTACACTAGCCATCCTTACTGCGCTTCGATTGTGTGCGTACTGCTGCAATATTGTTAACGTGAG
TCTTGTAAAACCTTCTTTTTACGTTTACTCTCGTGTTAAAAATCTGAATTCTTCTAGAGTTCCTGATCTT
CTGGTCTAAACATGAGGATCACCCATGTCCGCTGAGCAATAACTAGCATAACCCCTTGGGGCCTCTAAAC
GGGTCTTGAGGGGTTTTTTGTAATTTCACTGCCCGCTTTCCAGTCGGGAAACCTGTCGTGCCAGCTGCAT
TAACATGGTCATAGCTGTTTCCTTGCGTATTGGGCGCTCTCCGCTTCCTCGCTCACTGACTCGCTGCGCT
CGGTCGTTCGGGTAAAGCCTGGGGTGCCTAATGAGCAAAAGGCCAGCAAAAGGCCAGGAACCGTAAAAAG
GCCGCGTTGCTGGCGTTTTTCCATAGGCTCCGCCCCCCTGACGAGCATCACAAAAATCGACGCTCAAGTC
AGAGGTGGCGAAACCCGACAGGACTATAAAGATACCAGGCGTTTCCCCCTGGAAGCTCCCTCGTGCGCTC
TCCTGTTCCGACCCTGCCGCTTACCGGATACCTGTCCGCCTTTCTCCCTTCGGGAAGCGTGGCGCTTTCT
CATAGCTCACGCTGTAGGTATCTCAGTTCGGTGTAGGTCGTTCGCTCCAAGCTGGGCTGTGTGCACGAAC
CCCCCGTTCAGCCCGACCGCTGCGCCTTATCCGGTAACTATCGTCTTGAGTCCAACCCGGTAAGACACGA
CTTATCGCCACTGGCAGCAGCCACTGGTAACAGGATTAGCAGAGCGAGGTATGTAGGCGCTACAGAGTTC
TTGAAGTGGTGGCCTAACTACGGCTACACTAGAAGAACAGTATTTGGTATCTGCGCTCTGCTGAAGCCAG
TTACCTTCGGAAAAAGAGTTGGTAGCTCTTGATCCGGCAAACAAACCACCGCTGGTAGCGGTGGTTTTTT
TGTTTGCAAGCAGCAGATTACGCGCAGAAAAAAAGGATCTCAAGAAGATCCTTTGATCTTTTCTACGGGG
TCTGACGCTCAGTGGAACGAAAACTCACGTTAAGGGATTTTGGTCATGAGATTATCAAAAAGGATCTTCA
CCTAGATCCTTTTAAATTAAAAATGAAGTTTTAAATCAATCTAAAGTATATATGAGTAAACTTGGTCTGA
CAGTTATTAGAAAAATTCATCCAGCAGACGATAAAACGCAATACGCTGGCTATCCGGTGCCGCAATGCCA
TACAGCACCAGAAAACGATCCGCCCATTCGCCGCCCAGTTCTTCCGCAATATCACGGGTGGCCAGCGCAA
TATCCTGATAACGATCCGCCACGCCCAGACGGCCGCAATCAATAAAGCCGCTAAAACGGCCATTTTCCAC
CATAATGTTCGGCAGGCACGCATCACCATGGGTCACCACCAGATCTTCGCCATCCGGCATGCTCGCTTTC
AGACGCGCAAACAGCTCTGCCGGTGCCAGGCCCTGATGTTCTTCATCCAGATCATCCTGATCCACCAGGC
CCGCTTCCATACGGGTACGCGCACGTTCAATACGATGTTTCGCCTGATGATCAAACGGACAGGTCGCCGG
GTCCAGGGTATGCAGACGACGCATGGCATCCGCCATAATGCTCACTTTTTCTGCCGGCGCCAGATGGCTA
GACAGCAGATCCTGACCCGGCACTTCGCCCAGCAGCAGCCAATCACGGCCCGCTTCGGTCACCACATCCA
GCACCGCCGCACACGGAACACCGGTGGTGGCCAGCCAGCTCAGACGCGCCGCTTCATCCTGCAGCTCGTT
CAGCGC
